>Addgene plasmid #172516 | pDF0352 HvsCas7-11 with C-term Nes mammalian expression | addgene full sequence | sequence record 344939 | Addgene NGS Result
GATCGGGAGATCGATCTCCCGATCCCCTAGGGTCTACTCTCAGTACAATCTGCTCTGATGCCGCATAGTT
AAGCCAGTATCTGCTCCCTGCTTGTGTGTTGGAGGTCGCTGAGTAGTGCGCGAGCAAAATTTAAGCTACA
ACAAGGCAAGGCTTGACCGACAATTGCATGAAGAATCTGCTTAGGGTTAGGCGTTTTGCGCTGCTTCGCG
ATGTACGGGCCAGATATACGCGTTGACATTGATTATTGACTAGTTATTAATAGTAATCAATTACGGGGTC
ATTAGTTCATAGCCCATATATGGAGTTCCGCGTTACATAACTTACGGTAAATGGCCCGCCTGGCTGACCG
CCCAACGACCCCCGCCCATTGACGTCAATAATGACGTATGTTCCCATAGTAACGCCAATAGGGACTTTCC
ATTGACGTCAATGGGTGGAGTATTTACGGTAAACTGCCCACTTGGCAGTACATCAAGTGTATCATATGCC
AAGTACGCCCCCTATTGACGTCAATGACGGTAAATGGCCCGCCTGGCATTATGCCCAGTACATGACCTTA
TGGGACTTTCCTACTTGGCAGTACATCTACGTATTAGTCATCGCTATTACCATGGTGATGCGGTTTTGGC
AGTACATCAATGGGCGTGGATAGCGGTTTGACTCACGGGGATTTCCAAGTCTCCACCCCATTGACGTCAA
TGGGAGTTTGTTTTGGCACCAAAATCAACGGGACTTTCCAAAATGTCGTAACAACTCCGCCCCATTGACG
CAAATGGGCGGTAGGCGTGTACGGTGGGAGGTCTATATAAGCAGAGCTGGTTTAGTGAACCGTCAGATCC
GCTAGAGATCCGCGGCCGCTAATACGACTCACTATAGGGAGAGCCGCCACCATGAAGTCCATCCCTATAA
CACTGACTTTTCTGGAACCCTACAGGATACTGCCCTGGGCCGAAAAGGGGAAACGAGATAAAAAGGAGTA
CCTGCGAGGTGCCAATTATGTTCGGTTGCATAAGGATAAAAATGGAAAGTTCAAGCCCTACATAACAGGT
ACATTAATCCGGAGCGCCGTGCTGTCAGCAATCGAGATGTTGCTGGACATCACAAACGGCGAATGGAACG
GCAAAGAATGTTGCTTGGCAAAATTCCACACTGAGGGTGAGAAGCCCAGCTTTCTGCGGAAGAAGCCCAT
TTACATCCGCGCTGAAAAAGACGAGATTTGCACCTCCCGGGAAACGGCATGTCCACTGTGCCTCATACTC
GGGCGGTTTGACAAAGCGGAAAAAAAGGAGAAAGATAAAGAAAAATTTGATGTGCACTTCAGCAATCTTA
ATTTATATAGTTCTAAGGAGTTCAGTACTATCGAAGAGCTGGCTCCTAAGCGGGCACTCAATCGGATTGA
GCAGTACACTGGAAAGGCCCAAGATTACTTCACAGTATATGAAGCCCTGAATAAAGAGTTTTGGACATTT
AAGGGACGGATCCGGATTAAAGAAGATATCTACGACAAGGTGACAGATCTGCTTTTTTCTGCACTGAGGT
GCGTTGAGAAAATTGCCGGCGCACTTTGTCGGATTGAGATTGATAAAGAACCCAGCCAGCAGAAGGGGTT
CGTGAAACGCCAGCTTAGTAAGCAGGCCAAAGAAGATATTGAAAAGATATTTCAGGTGGTTAAAGACGCT
CAGAAGCTCAGACTGCTGAGTGACTGTTTTAGAGAGTTAACAAGAATGGCAAACAAAGATGAGCTGGCTT
TGCCATTAGGCCCAGAGGACGACGGACATTATCTGTGGGATAAGATTAAAGTTGAGGGAAAGACACTGCG
CATATTCTTGCGGAATTGTTTTAGTCAATATAAGGACAATTGGTTATGTTTTTGCGACGAAGCCAGTAAA
AAGGGCTACCAGAAGTACAGAGAGAAGAGACACAAACTGACGGATAGAGAACTGCCAACTGCCACTCCAA
AACACTTCGCCGAAAAAAAAGATCCACAGATATCTCCAATCTATATTGACAAGGATGACAAGGTTTATGA
GTGGATCATAGTCGGCAGGCTCATCGCTCAAACACCTTTTCATTTCGGCGATGAAGAGAAAGCCGAGGGC
GCAATTCTCCTCACTCCAGATAATCGGTTCAGGCTGCCACGAACAGCACTGAGGGGAATCCTGAGAAGGG
ACTTAAAACTCGCCGGTGCATCAGCCTGTGAGGTGGAAGTGGGGCGGAGTGAGCCATGCCCTTGTGACGT
GTGTAAGATTATGCGCCGCGTGACACTGTTGGATACCGTGTCTGAGGACCTTCGGGATTTCCTGCCAGAG
TTACGGAAAAGAATTCGGATCAATCCGCAGAGCGGCACTGTGGCAGAGGGCGCGCTGTTCGACACAGAAG
TGGGACCCGAGGGTTTGTCCTTTCCCTTCGTGCTCAGATACAAGTGCGAGAAACTGCCCGACAGCTTGAC
TACAGTCCTGTGTTGGTGGCAGGAAGGGTTGGCTTTCCTTTCCGGAGAGAGTGCGACAGGGAAAGGTCGG
TTTAGATTAGAGATTAACGGCGCTTTTGTATGGGATCTCCAGAAGGGCTTGTTTAACTATATAAAAAACC
ACGGATTTCGGGGCGAAGAAAGGTTATTCCTGGAAGGTAATGAGGCCGAACTCGAAAAAATGGGGATCCA
GATCAATACCGAATTGTTGCAACCAGAAATGATCAAGAAGGAAAAAAATTTTACCGATTTCCCCTATGAC
TTAATTAAGTACCAGCTGAACATTTCCAGCCCTCTCCTTCTTAACGACCCAATTAGGGCTATTGCTTTGT
ACGAGGGGGAAGGGAAAGCCCCAGACGCAGTGTTCTTCAAAAAGTACGTCTTTGAAAATGGAAAGATTGA
GGAAAAGCCATGTTTTAAAGCTGAGTCCATCAGGGGAATCTTCAGGACCGCAGTGGGACGGATCAAGAAT
GTGTTAACTAAGAATCACGAGGATTGCATTTGTGTACTGTGCCACCTGTTCGGCAATGTGCATGAAACTG
GGAGATTAAAGTTTGAAGATCTTAAAATCGTCTCCGGCCAGGAGGAGAAATTTTTTGACCACGTGGCAAT
TGACCGCTTCTTGGGGGGCGCAAAAGAGAAATACAAGTTCGACGATAAACCCATCATCGGGGCACCCGAC
ACCCCTATCGTCCTGGAGGGCAAGATCTGGGTCAAGAAAGATATCAATGATGAAGCAAAAGAGACACTGA
GCCAGGCCTTCTCAGATATAAATACTGGCATTTACTACCTGGGGGCAAACGGCTCTATCGGTTACGGCTG
GATCGAAGAGGTTAAGGCTCTCAAGGCTCCCTCCTGGCTTAAGATAAAGGAAAAGCCTAATTTCGAGAAG
GATACTAGTTTGAATATTAGTGCCATTATGAATGAATTCAAGAAAGACATTCAGACACTGAATTTGGATA
AGACATATCTGCCGTATGGCTTCCTCAAATTACTCGAGAAGGTTAAACGTACCTCAAGTCCTATTACTCA
CGAGCGCTTCTACGAAAACCACTTAACTGGATTCATCGAGTGTAGTCTGAAAGTCCTGTCTCCTCTGATT
ATTCCCGACACCGAAACACCCGAGAAGGAAGAAAATGGACACAAGTACTATCACTTCCTCAAAATAGACA
ACAAGCCTATCATTCCGGGCGCCGAGATTAGAGGTGCTGTGTCATCTATTTACGAGGCTCTTACTAATTC
ATGTTTTCGTGTGTTCGGTGAAAAGAAAGTCCTGTCCTGGCGGATGGAAGGTAAGGATGCAAAGGAATTT
ATGCCTGGCAGAGTGTCCAAGAAGAAAGGTAAGTTGTACATGGTAAAGATGCAGGCCCTGCGCTTACCGG
TATACGACAACCCGGCCCTGGCCAACGAAATTCGGTCTGGGTCAATCTACGAGAAGTACAAGAACTCCAA
AGTGGAAATCATTTTCTTTCAAACAGTTGAAGGGATTCGAAAGTTCCTCCGCGGAAATTTCAATAATGTC
GAGTGGAAGAAAGTATTGGTCACTGGTATTGACCCTCTCGCAATTTTGCCCTCCCAGAAAATCCCCGGCA
ATGACAAGTGGGTTAAGAACCTCCAGAGCAAAATTTCCCCCGTCCGGGGGTACTTCAAATTTACCGGGCC
AAACAAGATCGAAACAAAGCGCAGGGAGGAAGAGAAGGATGAGAAATTAAGAACCAAAGCTAACAAGGTC
TCTTGCCTGCAGAAGGACAAATGGTATGAAGCTATGCACAACCACGTGGAATATAAGCAGGATTATACAC
CCCCTAACAGCCCTAAAACCGAACCCCTGGAACGGCCTAGAAATATCCCATGCTTCGTGTGCAGCGATAA
GGAGAAGATATACAGAATGACCAAGCGGTGCGAGAGGGTCTTTGTGAGCCTGGGGGAGAACGCACCTAAG
TATGAGATCCCCATCTCAGCTATTAAGCGCTATGAAGTGATCCTGTCAGCCTACCGCGAGAACTGGGAGA
GAAATAAAACCCCAGAACTGTTTCGCACCAGATTGCCAGGGGATGGGCGGACTTTGAATGAAGATGATCT
GGTGTATTTTAGGGCAGACGAAAACGAGAAAGTGAAGGATATCATCCCCGTTTGTATTAGTAGGATCGTC
GACGAGGTCCCTCTCATCAAAAGGCTGTCCCAAGAGCTGTGGCCCTGCGTGCTGGCTGAATGCCCCCTGC
TGGGCTTTGAGTGCAAGAAGTGCGAGCTCGAGGGACTGCCTGAGAAGATCTGGTTCCGTATAAACAAGGA
TGGGCTCTGTCCTGCATGCAGACTCTTCGGAACTCAGATCTACAAATCCAGAGTGCGGTTTTCCTTCGCC
TACGCTAAGAATTGGAAGTTCTACGACGGATACATTACACTCCCTCGGCTGGAGTCTCCACGCGCAACCT
GGCTGATTCTTAAAGAGAAGGATAAGCACTACATCAAGTACAAGGTTTGTGGTAGAAAGTTCTACCTGCA
CAACTCAACATATGAGGATATCATCAACAATAGCAAGAAGGAGAAGGAGAAGAAGACCGAGAATAATGCC
TCTTTTGAGGTGCTCAAGGAGGGTGAATTCACATTCAAGGTTTACTTCGAAAACTTAGAGAACTGGGAGT
TAGGTCTGCTTTTGCTGTCCTTAACAGGGCTCGGCGAGGCTATCAAGATAGGCCACGCTAAACCTCTCGG
TTTCGGGTCTGTGAAGATAGAGGCCAAAAAGATCTACTTTCGAGAAGAGGCCGGGAAGTTCCACCCTTGC
GAGAAAGCAGACGAATACCTTAAGAAGGGCTTGAACAAGCTGACCAGCTGGTTCGGTAAGAACGAAATCA
ATGAGCACATGCGAAACTTACTCTTGTTCATGACTTACTATCAGAACCTTCCCAAGGTTAAGTACCCTGA
TTTTGACGGATACGCAAAATGGCGGTGCAGCTACGTTGAACAGGACAAGGTGGAATACTTTCAGAACCGC
TGGATTGTGGCCTCTGGCGGCTCACTCTATCCAGAGAGGCTGCGCCGTATTCTGACATAACCGGTCATCA
TCACCATCACCATTGAGTTTAAACCCGCTGATCAGCCTCGACTGTGCCTTCTAGTTGCCAGCCATCTGTT
GTTTGCCCCTCCCCCGTGCCTTCCTTGACCCTGGAAGGTGCCACTCCCACTGTCCTTTCCTAATAAAATG
AGAAAATTGCATCGCATTGTCTGAGTAGGTGTCATTCTATTCTGGGGGGTGGGGTGGGGCAGGACAGCAA
GGGGGAGGATTGGGAAGACAATAGCAGGCATGCTGGGGATGCGGTGGGCTCTATGGCTTCTGAGGCGGAA
AGAACCAGCTGGGGCTCGATACCGTCGACCTCTAGCTAGAGCTTGGCGTAATCATGGTCATAGCTGTTTC
CTGTGTGAAATTGTTATCCGCTCACAATTCCACACAACATACGAGCCGGAAGCATAAAGTGTAAAGCCTA
GGGTGCCTAATGAGTGAGCTAACTCACATTAATTGCGTTGCGCTCACTGCCCGCTTTCCAGTCGGGAAAC
CTGTCGTGCCAGCTGCATTAATGAATCGGCCAACGCGCGGGGAGAGGCGGTTTGCGTATTGGGCGCTCTT
CCGCTTCCTCGCTCACTGACTCGCTGCGCTCGGTCGTTCGGCTGCGGCGAGCGGTATCAGCTCACTCAAA
GGCGGTAATACGGTTATCCACAGAATCAGGGGATAACGCAGGAAAGAACATGTGAGCAAAAGGCCAGCAA
AAGGCCAGGAACCGTAAAAAGGCCGCGTTGCTGGCGTTTTTCCATAGGCTCCGCCCCCCTGACGAGCATC
ACAAAAATCGACGCTCAAGTCAGAGGTGGCGAAACCCGACAGGACTATAAAGATACCAGGCGTTTCCCCC
TGGAAGCTCCCTCGTGCGCTCTCCTGTTCCGACCCTGCCGCTTACCGGATACCTGTCCGCCTTTCTCCCT
TCGGGAAGCGTGGCGCTTTCTCATAGCTCACGCTGTAGGTATCTCAGTTCGGTGTAGGTCGTTCGCTCCA
AGCTGGGCTGTGTGCACGAACCCCCCGTTCAGCCCGACCGCTGCGCCTTATCCGGTAACTATCGTCTTGA
GTCCAACCCGGTAAGACACGACTTATCGCCACTGGCAGCAGCCACTGGTAACAGGATTAGCAGAGCGAGG
TATGTAGGCGGTGCTACAGAGTTCTTGAAGTGGTGGCCTAACTACGGCTACACTAGAAGAACAGTATTTG
GTATCTGCGCTCTGCTGAAGCCAGTTACCTTCGGAAAAAGAGTTGGTAGCTCTTGATCCGGCAAACAAAC
CACCGCTGGTAGCGGTGGTTTTTTTGTTTGCAAGCAGCAGATTACGCGCAGAAAAAAAGGATCTCAAGAA
GATCCTTTGATCTTTTCTACGGGGTCTGACACTCAGTGGAACGAAAACTCACGTTAAGGGATTTTGGTCA
TGAGATTATCAAAAAGGATCTTCACCTAGATCCTTTTAAATTAAAAATGAAGTTTTAAATCAATCTAAAG
TATATATGAGTAAACTTGGTCTGACAGTTACCAATGCTTAATCAGTGAGGCACCTATCTCAGCGATCTGT
CTATTTCGTTCATCCATAGTTGCCTGACTCCCCGTCGTGTAGATAACTACGATACGGGAGGGCTTACCAT
CTGGCCCCAGTGCTGCAATGATACCGCGAGACCCACGCTCACCGGCTCCAGATTTATCAGCAATAAACCA
GCCAGCCGGAAGGGCCGAGCGCAGAAGTGGTCCTGCAACTTTATCCGCCTCCATCCAGTCTATTAATTGT
TGCCGGGAAGCTAGAGTAAGTAGTTCGCCAGTTAATAGTTTGCGCAACGTTGTTGCCATTGCTACAGGCA
TCGTGGTGTCACGCTCGTCGTTTGGTATGGCTTCATTCAGCTCCGGTTCCCAACGATCAAGGCGAGTTAC
ATGATCCCCCATGTTGTGCAAAAAAGCGGTTAGCTCCTTCGGTCCTCCGATCGTTGTCAGAAGTAAGTTG
GCCGCAGTGTTATCACTCATGGTTATGGCAGCACTGCATAATTCTCTTACTGTCATGCCATCCGTAAGAT
GCTTTTCTGTGACTGGTGAGTACTCAACCAAGTCATTCTGAGAATAGTGTATGCGGCGACCGAGTTGCTC
TTGCCCGGCGTCAATACGGGATAATACCGCGCCACATAGCAGAACTTTAAAAGTGCTCATCATTGGAAAA
CGTTCTTCGGGGCGAAAACTCTCAAGGATCTTACCGCTGTTGAGATCCAGTTCGATGTAACCCACTCGTG
CACCCAACTGATCTTCAGCATCTTTTACTTTCACCAGCGTTTCTGGGTGAGCAAAAACAGGAAGGCAAAA
TGCCGCAAAAAAGGGAATAAGGGCGACACGGAAATGTTGAATACTCATACTCTTCCTTTTTCAATATTAT
TGAAGCATTTATCAGGGTTATTGTCTCATGAGCGGATACATATTTGAATGTATTTAGAAAAATAAACAAA
TAGGGGTTCCGCGCACATTTCCCCGAAAAGTGCCACCTGACGTCGACG
Features (pLannotate 1.2.2; 14 found; start..end, strand, type, name):
     36..80      -  misc_feature   bom (fragment): basis of mobility region from pBR322
    235..614     +  enhancer       CMV enhancer: human cytomegalovirus immediate early enhancer
    615..818     +  promoter       CMV promoter: human cytomegalovirus (CMV) immediate early promoter
    860..878     +  promoter       T7 promoter: promoter for bacteriophage T7 RNA polymerase
   5572..5796    +  polyA_signal   bGH poly(A) signal: bovine growth hormone polyadenylation signal
   5800..5821    +  promoter       SV40 promoter (fragment): SV40 enhancer and early promoter
   5826..5842    +  misc_feature   MCS (fragment): pBluescript multiple cloning site
   5891..5907    -  protein_bind   lac operator: The lac repressor binds to the lac operator to inhibit transcription in E. coli. This inhibition can be relieved by adding lactose or isopropyl-β-D-thiogalactopyranoside (IPTG). lac repressor encoded by lacI
   5915..5945    -  promoter       lac promoter: promoter for the E. coli lac operon
   5960..5981    -  protein_bind   CAP binding site: CAP binding activates transcription in the presence of cAMP. E. coli catabolite activator protein
   5994..6086    -  CDS            lacI (fragment): lac repressor; lacI; The lac repressor binds to the lac operator to inhibit transcription in E. coli. This inhibition can be relieved by adding lactose or isopropyl-β-D-thiogalactopyranoside (IPTG).
   6269..6857    -  rep_origin     ori: high-copy-number ColE1/pMB1/pBR322/pUC origin of replication
   7028..7888    -  CDS            AmpR: β-lactamase; bla; confers resistance to ampicillin, carbenicillin, and related antibiotics
   7889..7993    -  promoter       AmpR promoter: bla
