[The description below was written by a language model from this plasmid's Addgene catalogue record and pLannotate feature annotations shown in this document.]
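Description:
pDF0352 is a mammalian expression plasmid of about 8 kb that encodes a human codon-optimized Cas7-11 protein, HvsCas7-11, carrying a C-terminal nuclear export signal (NES). The backbone is not named in the record, but the annotated parts resemble a pcDNA-style layout. A high-copy ColE1/pUC origin and a β-lactamase gene under its own promoter provide replication and ampicillin selection in E. coli. Vestigial bacterial elements are also present: a bom fragment, a lac promoter/operator with its CAP site, a short lacI fragment, and small SV40 promoter and MCS fragments. No mammalian selection marker is annotated, so the plasmid appears suited to transient transfection.

The expression cassette consists of the human cytomegalovirus immediate-early enhancer and promoter, followed by a T7 promoter and terminated by the bovine growth hormone polyadenylation signal. The roughly 4.7 kb interval between the T7 promoter and the poly(A) signal carries no annotation in the feature table. It presumably holds the Cas7-11-NES open reading frame, which the annotation tool did not recognize. The catalogue lists the insert species as Desulfonema ishimotonii, although the "Hvs" prefix designates a different ortholog name than the one usually associated with that organism; the record does not resolve this.

Cas7-11 is a single-protein, RNA-guided, RNA-targeting CRISPR effector, and the NES would favor cytoplasmic localization, where mature transcripts reside. The plasmid encodes only the protein, since no guide RNA cassette is annotated, so a crRNA would have to be supplied from a separate construct for programmable RNA targeting in mammalian cells.
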