Addgene plasmid #172516: pDF0352 HvsCas7-11 with C-term Nes mammalian expression
Purpose: Encodes human codon optimized HvsCas7-11 protein with C-terminal NES tag for expression in mammalian cells
Depositing lab: Omar Abudayyeh & Jonathan Gootenberg. Depositing organization: Massachusetts Institute of Technology. Publication: Programmable RNA targeting with the single-protein CRISPR effector Cas7-11. Ozcan A, Krajeski R, Ioannidi E, Lee B, Gardner A, Makarova KS, Koonin EV, Abudayyeh OO, Gootenberg JS. Nature. 2021 Sep 6. pii: 10.1038/s41586-021-03886-5. doi: 10.1038/s41586-021-03886-5. PubMed 34489594.
Backbone
  Vector backbone: Unspecified
  Vector type: Mammalian Expression
Growth in bacteria
  Bacterial resistance: Ampicillin, 100 μg/mL
  Growth temperature: 37°C
  Growth strain: NEB Stable
  Copy number: Unknown
Gene/Insert
  Gene/Insert name: C-term Nes HvsCas7-11 mammalian expression
  Species: Desulfonema ishimotonii
  Cloning method: Gibson Cloning
Terms and licenses: Academic/Nonprofit Terms; Industry Terms: Not Available to Industry
How to cite: pDF0352 HvsCas7-11 with C-term Nes mammalian expression was a gift from Omar Abudayyeh & Jonathan Gootenberg (Addgene plasmid # 172516 ; http://n2t.net/addgene:172516 ; RRID:Addgene_172516)
